>Addgene plasmid | pAAV.cTNT.iCre | analyzer sequence | sequence record 124095
CTGCGCGCTCGCTCGCTCACTGAGGCCGCCCGGGCAAAGCCCGGGCGTCGGGCGACCTTTGGTCGCCCGG
CCTCAGTGAGCGAGCGAGCGCGCAGAGAGGGAGTGGCCAACTCCATCACTAGGGGTTCCTTGTAGTTAAT
GATTAACCCGCCATGCTACTTATCTACCAGGGTAATGGGGATCCTCTAGAACTATAGCTAGAATTCGCCC
TTACGGGCCCCCCCTCGAGGTCGGGATAAAAGCAGTCTGGGCTTTCACATGACAGCATCTGGGGCTGCGG
CAGAGGGTCGGGTCCGAAGCGCTGCCTTATCAGCGTCCCCAGCCCTGGGAGGTGACAGCTGGCTGGCTTG
TGTCAGCCCCTCGGGCACTCACGTATCTCCGTCCGACGGGTTTAAAATAGCAAAACTCTGAGGCCACACA
ATAGCTTGGGCTTATATGGGCTCCTGTGGGGGAAGGGGGAGCACGGAGGGGGCCGGGGCCGCTGCTGCCA
AAATAGCAGCTCACAAGTGTTGCATTCCTCTCTGGGCGCCGGGCACATTCCTGCTGGCTCTGCCCGCCCC
GGGGTGGGCGCCGGGGGGACCTTAAAGCCTCTGCCCCCCAAGGAGCCCTTCCCAGACAGCCGCCGGCACC
CACCGCTCCGTGGGACGATCCCCGAAGCTCTAGAGCTTTATTGCGGTAGTTTATCACAGTTAAATTGCTA
ACGCAGTCAGTGCTTCTGACACAACAGTCTCGAACTTAAGCTGCAGAAGTTGGTCGTGAGGCACTGGGCA
GGTAAGTATCAAGGTTACAAGACAGGTTTAAGGAGACCAATAGAAACTGGGCTTGTCGAGACAGAGAAGA
CTCTTGCGTTTCTGATAGGCACCTATTGGTCTTACTGACATCCACTTTGCCTTTCTCTCCACAGGTGTCC
ACTCCCAGTTCAATTACAGCTCTTAAGGCTAGAGTACTTAATACGACTCACTATAGGCTAGCATGGTGCC
CAAGAAGAAGAGGAAAGTCTCCAACCTGCTGACTGTGCACCAAAACCTGCCTGCCCTCCCTGTGGATGCC
ACCTCTGATGAAGTCAGGAAGAACCTGATGGACATGTTCAGGGACAGGCAGGCCTTCTCTGAACACACCT
GGAAGATGCTCCTGTCTGTGTGCAGATCCTGGGCTGCCTGGTGCAAGCTGAACAACAGGAAATGGTTCCC
TGCTGAACCTGAGGATGTGAGGGACTACCTCCTGTACCTGCAAGCCAGAGGCCTGGCTGTGAAGACCATC
CAACAGCACCTGGGCCAGCTCAACATGCTGCACAGGAGATCTGGCCTGCCTCGCCCTTCTGACTCCAATG
CTGTGTCCCTGGTGATGAGGAGAATCAGAAAGGAGAATGTGGATGCTGGGGAGAGAGCCAAGCAGGCCCT
GGCCTTTGAACGCACTGACTTTGACCAAGTCAGATCCCTGATGGAGAACTCTGACAGATGCCAGGACATC
AGGAACCTGGCCTTCCTGGGCATTGCCTACAACACCCTGCTGCGCATTGCCGAAATTGCCAGAATCAGAG
TGAAGGACATCTCCCGCACCGATGGTGGGAGAATGCTGATCCACATTGGCAGGACCAAGACCCTGGTGTC
CACAGCTGGTGTGGAGAAGGCCCTGTCCCTGGGGGTTACCAAGCTGGTGGAGAGATGGATCTCTGTGTCT
GGTGTGGCTGATGACCCCAACAACTACCTGTTCTGCCGGGTCAGAAAGAATGGTGTGGCTGCCCCTTCTG
CCACCTCCCAACTGTCCACCCGGGCCCTGGAAGGGATCTTTGAGGCCACCCACCGCCTGATCTATGGTGC
CAAGGATGACTCTGGGCAGAGATACCTGGCCTGGTCTGGCCACTCTGCCAGAGTGGGTGCTGCCAGGGAC
ATGGCCAGGGCTGGTGTGTCCATCCCTGAAATCATGCAGGCTGGTGGCTGGACCAATGTGAACATAGTGA
TGAACTACATCAGAAACCTGGACTCTGAGACTGGGGCCATGGTGAGGCTGCTCGAGGATGGGGACTGAGC
GGCCGCGCCCCTCTCCCTCCCCCCCCCCTAACGTTACTGGCCGAAGCCGCTTGGAATAAGGCCGGTGTGC
GTTTGTCTATATGTTATTTTCCACCATATTGCCGTCTTTTGGCAATGTGAGGGCCCGGAAACCTGGCCCT
GTCTTCTTGACGAGCATTCCTAGGGGTCTTTCCCCTCTCGCCAAAGGAATGCAAGGTCTGTTGAATGTCG
TGAAGGAAGCAGTTCCTCTGGAAGCTTCTTGAAGACAAACAACGTCTGTAGCGACCCTTTGCAGGCAGCG
GAACCCCCCACCTGGCGACAGGTGCCTCTGCGGCCAAAAGCCACGTGTATAAGATACACCTGCAAAGGCG
GCACAACCCCAGTGCCACGTTGTGAGTTGGATAGTTGTGGAAAGAGTCAAATGGCTCTCCTCAAGCGTAT
TCAACAAGGGGCTGAAGGATGCCCAGAAGGTACCCCATTGTATGGGATCTGATCTGGGGCCTCGGTGCAC
ATGCTTTACATGTGTTTAGTCGAGGTTAAAAAAACGTCTAGGCCCCCCGAACCACGGGGACGTGGTTTTC
CTTTGAAAAACACGATGATAATATGGCCACAACCCCATGGACTAGTATGGGTTGCTGTTTCTCCAAGACC
ATGGTGAGCAAGGGAGAGGAGGTCATCAAAGAGTTCATGCGCTTCAAGGTGCGCATGGAGGGCTCCATGA
ACGGCCACGAGTTCGAGATCGAGGGCGAGGGCGAGGGCCGCCCCTACGAGGGCACCCAGACCGCCAAGCT
GAAGGTGACCAAGGGCGGCCCCCTGCCCTTCGCCTGGGACATCCTGTCCCCCCAGTTCATGTACGGCTCC
AAGGCGTACGTGAAGCACCCCGCCGACATCCCCGATTACAAGAAGCTGTCCTTCCCCGAGGGCTTCAAGT
GGGAGCGCGTGATGAACTTCGAGGACGGCGGTCTGGTGACCGTGACCCAGGACTCCTCCCTGCAGGACGG
CACGCTGATCTACAAGGTGAAGATGCGCGGCACCAACTTCCCCCCCGACGGCCCCGTAATGCAGAAGAAG
ACCATGGGCTGGGAGGCCTCCACCGAGCGCCTGTACCCCCGCGACGGCGTGCTGAAGGGCGAGATCCACC
AGGCCCTGAAGCTGAAGGACGGCGGCCACTACCTGGTGGAGTTCAAGACCATCTACATGGCCAAGAAGCC
CGTGCAACTGCCCGGCTACTACTACGTGGACACCAAGCTGGACATCACCTCCCACAACGAGGACTACACC
ATCGTGGAACAGTACGAGCGCTCCGAGGGCCGCCACCACCTGTTCCTGGGGCATGGCACCGGCAGCACCG
GCAGCGGCAGCTCCGGCACCGCCTCCTCCGAGGACAACAACATGGCCGTCATCAAAGAGTTCATGCGCTT
CAAGGTGCGCATGGAGGGCTCCATGAACGGCCACGAGTTCGAGATCGAGGGCGAGGGCGAGGGCCGCCCC
TACGAGGGCACCCAGACCGCCAAGCTGAAGGTGACCAAGGGCGGCCCCCTGCCCTTCGCCTGGGACATCC
TGTCCCCCCAGTTCATGTACGGCTCCAAGGCGTACGTGAAGCACCCCGCCGACATCCCCGATTACAAGAA
GCTGTCCTTCCCCGAGGGCTTCAAGTGGGAGCGCGTGATGAACTTCGAGGACGGCGGTCTGGTGACCGTG
ACCCAGGACTCCTCCCTGCAGGACGGCACGCTGATCTACAAGGTGAAGATGCGCGGCACCAACTTCCCCC
CCGACGGCCCCGTAATGCAGAAGAAGACCATGGGCTGGGAGGCCTCCACCGAGCGCCTGTACCCCCGCGA
CGGCGTGCTGAAGGGCGAGATCCACCAGGCCCTGAAGCTGAAGGACGGCGGCCGCTACCTGGTGGAGTTC
AAGACCATCTACATGGCCAAGAAGCCCGTGCAACTGCCCGGCTACTACTACGTGGACACCAAGCTGGACA
TCACCTCCCACAACGAGGACTACACCATCGTGGAACAGTACGAGCGCTCCGAGGGCCGCCACCACCTGTT
CCTGTACGGCATGGACGAGCTGTACAAGGTCGACCCGGGCGGCCTCGAGGACGGGGTGAACTACGCCTGA
GGATCCGATCTTTTTCCCTCTGCCAAAAATTATGGGGACATCATGAAGCCCCTTGAGCATCTGACTTCTG
GCTAATAAAGGAAATTTATTTTCATTGCAATAGTGTGTTGGAATTTTTTGTGTCTCTCACTCGGAAGCAA
TTCGTTGATCTGAATTTCGACCACCCATAATACCCATTACCCTGGTAGATAAGTAGCATGGCGGGTTAAT
CATTAACTACAAGGAACCCCTAGTGATGGAGTTGGCCACTCCCTCTCTGCGCGCTCGCTCGCTCACTGAG
GCCGGGCGACCAAAGGTCGCCCGACGCCCGGGCTTTGCCCGGGCGGCCTCAGTGAGCGAGCGAGCGCGCA
GCCTTAATTAACCTAATTCACTGGCCGTCGTTTTACAACGTCGTGACTGGGAAAACCCTGGCGTTACCCA
ACTTAATCGCCTTGCAGCACATCCCCCTTTCGCCAGCTGGCGTAATAGCGAAGAGGCCCGCACCGATCGC
CCTTCCCAACAGTTGCGCAGCCTGAATGGCGAATGGG
[124 nt withheld, positions 4658-4781]
C
[91 nt withheld, positions 4783-4873]
A
[49 nt withheld, positions 4875-4923]
CCTTTGACGTTGGAGTCCACGTTCTTT
[37 nt withheld, positions 4951-4987]
ACCCTATCTCGGTCTATTCTTTTGATTTATAAGGGATTTTGCCGATTTCGGCCTATTGGTTAAAAAATGA
GCTGATTTAACAAAAATTTAACGCGAATTTTAACAAAATATTAACGCTTACAATTTAGGTGGCACTTTTC
GGGGAAATGTGCGCGGAACCCCTATTTGTTTATTTTTCTAAATACATTCAAATATGTATCCGCTCATGAG
ACAATAACCCTGATAAATGCTTCAATAATATTGAAAAAGGAAGAGTATGAGTATTCAACATTTCCGTGTC
GCCCTTATTCCCTTTTTTGCGGCATTTTGCCTTCCTGTTTTTGCTCACCCAGAAACGCTGGTGAAAGTAA
AAGATGCTGAAGATCAGTTGGGTGCACGAGTGGGTTACATCGAACTGGATCTCAACAGCGGTAAGATCCT
TGAGAGTTTTCGCCCCGAAGAACGTTTTCCAATGATGAGCACTTTTAAAGTTCTGCTATGTGGCGCGGTA
TTATCCCGTATTGACGCCGGGCAAGAGCAACTCGGTCGCCGCATACACTATTCTCAGAATGACTTGGTTG
AGTACTCACCAGTCACAGAAAAGCATCTTACGGATGGCATGACAGTAAGAGAATTATGCAGTGCTGCCAT
AACCATGAGTGATAACACTGCGGCCAACTTACTTCTGACAACGATCGGAGGACCGAAGGAGCTAACCGCT
TTTTTGCACAACATGGGGGATCATGTAACTCGCCTTGATCGTTGGGAACCGGAGCTGAATGAAGCCATAC
CAAACGACGAGCGTGACACCACGATGCCTGTAGCAATGGCAACAACGTTGCGCAAACTATTAACTGGCGA
ACTACTTACTCTAGCTTCCCGGCAACAATTAATAGACTGGATGGAGGCGGATAAAGTTGCAGGACCACTT
CTGCGCTCGGCCCTTCCGGCTGGCTGGTTTATTGCTGATAAATCTGGAGCCGGTGAGCGTGGGTCTCGCG
GTATCATTGCAGCACTGGGGCCAGATGGTAAGCCCTCCCGTATCGTAGTTATCTACACGACGGGGAGTCA
GGCAACTATGGATGAACGAAATAGACAGATCGCTGAGATAGGTGCCTCACTGATTAAGCATTGGTAACTG
TCAGACCAAGTTTACTCATATATACTTTAGATTGATTTAAAACTTCATTTTTAATTTAAAAGGATCTAGG
TGAAGATCCTTTTTGATAATCTCATGACCAAAATCCCTTAACGTGAGTTTTCGTTCCACTGAGCGTCAGA
CCCCGTAGAAAAGATCAAAGGATCTTCTTGAGATCCTTTTTTTCTGCGCGTAATCTGCTGCTTGCAAACA
AAAAAACCACCGCTACCAGCGGTGGTTTGTTTGCCGGATCAAGAGCTACCAACTCTTTTTCCGAAGGTAA
CTGGCTTCAGCAGAGCGCAGATACCAAATACTGTTCTTCTAGTGTAGCCGTAGTTAGGCCACCACTTCAA
GAACTCTGTAGCACCGCCTACATACCTCGCTCTGCTAATCCTGTTACCAGTGGCTGCTGCCAGTGGCGAT
AAGTCGTGTCTTACCGGGTTGGACTCAAGACGATAGTTACCGGATAAGGCGCAGCGGTCGGGCTGAACGG
GGGGTTCGTGCACACAGCCCAGCTTGGAGCGAACGACCTACACCGAACTGAGATACCTACAGCGTGAGCT
ATGAGAAAGCGCCACGCTTCCCGAAGGGAGAAAGGCGGACAGGTATCCGGTAAGCGGCAGGGTCGGAACA
GGAGAGCGCACGAGGGAGCTTCCAGGGGGAAACGCCTGGTATCTTTATAGTCCTGTCGGGTTTCGCCACC
TCTGACTTGAGCGTCGATTTTTGTGATGCTCGTCAGGGGGGCGGAGCCTATGGAAAAACGCCAGCAACGC
GGCCTTTTTACGGTTCCTGGCCTTTTGCTGGCCTTTTGCTCACATGTTCTTTCCTGCGTTATCCCCTGAT
TCTGTGGATAACCGTATTACCGCCTTTGAGTGAGCTGATACCGCTCGCCGCAGCCGAACGACCGAGCGCA
GCGAGTCAGTGAGCGAGGAAGCGGAAGAGCGCCCAATACGCAAACCGCCTCTCCCCGCGCGTTGGCCGAT
TCATTAATGCAGCTGGCACGACAGGTTTCCCGACTGGAAAGCGGGCAGTGAGCGCAACGCAATTAATGTG
AGTTAGCTCACTCATTAGGCACCCCAGGCTTTACACTTTATGCTTCCGGCTCGTATGTTGTGTGGAATTG
TGAGCGGATAACAATTTCACACAGGAAACAGCTATGACCATGATTACGCCAGATTTAATTAAGGCCTTAA
TTAGG
Features (pLannotate 1.2.2; 18 found; start..end, strand, type, name):
    214..233     -  misc_feature   MCS (fragment): pBluescript multiple cloning site
    772..904     +  intron         chimeric intron: chimera between introns from human β-globin and immunoglobulin heavy chain genes
    949..967     +  promoter       T7 promoter: promoter for bacteriophage T7 RNA polymerase
   1000..2025    +  CDS            cre: RECR_BPP1 - Experimental evidence at protein level: Swiss-Prot protein existence level 1. Catalyzes site-specific recombination between two 34-base- pair LOXP sites. Its role is to maintain the phage genome as a monomeric unit-copy plasmid in the lysogenic state. From Escherichia phage P1 (Bacteriophage P1).
   2149..2611    +  misc_feature   IRES: internal ribosome entry site (IRES) of the encephalomyocarditis virus (EMCV)
   2661..4088    +  CDS            tdTomato: tdTomato is a basic (constitutively fluorescent) orange fluorescent protein published in 2004, derived from Discosoma sp.. It is reported to be a somewhat slowly-maturing tandem dimer with low acid sensitivity.
   4204..4259    +  polyA_signal   β-globin poly(A) signal: rabbit β-globin polyadenylation signal (Gil and Proudfoot, 1987)
   4352..4482    +  repeat_region  AAV2 ITR (fragment): inverted terminal repeat of adeno-associated virus serotype 2 inverted
   4496..4653    +  CDS            lacZα (fragment): LacZα fragment of β-galactosidase; lacZ fragment
   4658..5086    +  rep_origin     f1 ori (sequence partly withheld): f1 bacteriophage origin of replication; arrow indicates direction of (+) strand synthesis
   5139..5243    +  promoter       AmpR promoter: bla
   5244..6104    +  CDS            AmpR: β-lactamase; bla; confers resistance to ampicillin, carbenicillin, and related antibiotics
   6275..6863    +  rep_origin     ori: high-copy-number ColE1/pMB1/pBR322/pUC origin of replication
   7046..7138    +  CDS            lacI (fragment): lac repressor; lacI; The lac repressor binds to the lac operator to inhibit transcription in E. coli. This inhibition can be relieved by adding lactose or isopropyl-β-D-thiogalactopyranoside (IPTG).
   7151..7172    +  protein_bind   CAP binding site: CAP binding activates transcription in the presence of cAMP. E. coli catabolite activator protein
   7187..7217    +  promoter       lac promoter: promoter for the E. coli lac operon
   7225..7241    +  protein_bind   lac operator: The lac repressor binds to the lac operator to inhibit transcription in E. coli. This inhibition can be relieved by adding lactose or isopropyl-β-D-thiogalactopyranoside (IPTG). lac repressor encoded by lacI
   7302..130     -  repeat_region  AAV2 ITR (fragment) (across the origin): inverted terminal repeat of adeno-associated virus serotype 2 inverted
